Addgene plasmid #57227: PS-CFP2-Farnesyl-5
Purpose: Localization: Membrane, Excitation: 400 / 490, Emission: 468 / 511
Depositing lab: Michael Davidson. Depositing organization: Florida State University, Tallahassee.
Backbone
  Vector backbone: PS-CFP2
  Backbone size w/o insert (bp): 4750
  Vector type: Mammalian Expression
  Selectable markers: Neomycin (select with G418)
Growth in bacteria
  Bacterial resistance: Kanamycin, 50 μg/mL
  Growth temperature: 37°C
  Growth strain: DH5alpha
  Copy number: High Copy
Gene/Insert
  Gene/Insert name: Farnesyl (alt name: NM_001130442.1)
  Species: H. sapiens (human)
  Mutation: encodes final 20 aa of NM_001130442.1
  Entrez Gene: HRAS (a.k.a. C-BAS/HAS, C-H-RAS, C-HA-RAS1, CTLO, H-RASIDX, HAMSV, HRAS1, RASH1, p21ras)
  Promoter: CMV
  Tag / fusion protein: PS-CFP2
  Cloning method: Unknown
  Sequencing primers: 5′ CMV-F; 3′ SV40pA-R
Terms and licenses: Academic/Nonprofit Terms; Industry Terms
Depositor comments: . Excitation = 400 / 490; Emission = 468 / 511
How to cite: PS-CFP2-Farnesyl-5 was a gift from Michael Davidson (Addgene plasmid # 57227 ; http://n2t.net/addgene:57227 ; RRID:Addgene_57227)
