[The description below was written by a language model from this plasmid's Addgene catalogue record.]
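Description:
PS-CFP2-Farnesyl-5 is a mammalian expression plasmid built on a PS-CFP2 backbone of about 4.75 kb. It is designed to target the photoswitchable fluorescent protein PS-CFP2 to cellular membranes. It is maintained in E. coli as a high-copy plasmid under kanamycin selection. It also carries a neomycin resistance marker, so transfected mammalian cells can be selected with G418, for example to derive stable lines. No feature table accompanies the record, so the origins of replication and the exact layout of the resistance cassette are not documented. The 3′ sequencing primer named in the record implies an SV40 polyadenylation signal downstream of the coding region.

The payload is a CMV promoter-driven fusion of PS-CFP2 to a short insert encoding the final 20 amino acids of human HRAS. This C-terminal segment contains the CAAX-type motif that directs farnesylation, together with adjacent lipid-modification determinants. These modifications anchor an attached protein to the inner face of the plasma membrane and to related endomembranes. Because the signal must sit at the extreme C-terminus to be processed, the fluorescent protein presumably lies upstream of it, although the record does not state the orientation or the linker. The "5" in the name may refer to linker length, but this is not explained.

The two excitation/emission pairs listed (400/468 nm and 490/511 nm) correspond to the cyan state of PS-CFP2 and to the green state it adopts after photoconversion. The construct therefore serves as a membrane localization marker for live-cell imaging. It can also be used in photoswitching experiments that highlight and track a chosen subpopulation of membrane-associated protein.
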