>Addgene plasmid #57227 | PS-CFP2-Farnesyl-5 | depositor partial sequence | sequence record 88366 | insert sequence
ACTTTCCAAAATGTCGTAACAACTCCGCCCCATTGACGCAAATGGGCGGTAGGCGTGTACGGTGGGAGGT
CTATATAAGCAGAGCTGGTTTAGTGAACCGTCAGATCCGCTAGCGCTACCGGTCGCCACCATGAGCAAGG
GCGCCGAGCTGTTCACCGGCATCGTGCCCATCCTGATCGAGCTGAATGGCGATGTGAATGGCCACAAGTT
CAGCGTGAGCGGCGAGGGCGAGGGCGATGCCACCTACGGCAAGCTGACCCTGAAGTTCATCTGCACCACC
GGCAAGCTGCCTGTGCCCTGGCCCACCCTGGTGGCCACCCTGAGCTACGGCGTGCAGTGCTTCTCACGCT
ACCCCGATCACATGAAGCAGCACGACTTCTTCAAGAGCGCCATGCCTGAGGGCTACATCCAGGAGCGCAC
CATCTTCTTCGAGGATGACGGCAACTACAAGACGCGCGCCGAGGTGAAGTTCGAGGGCGATACCCTGGTG
AGTCGCATCGAGCTGACCGGCACTGATTTCAAGGAGGATGGCAACATCCTGGGCAATAAGATGGAGTACA
ACTACAACGCCACCAATGTGTACATCGTGGCCGACAAGGCCAGGAATGGCATCAAGGTGAACTTCAAGGT
CCGCCACAACATCAAGGATGGCAGCGTGCAGCTGGCCGACCACTACCAGCAGAATACCCCCATCGGCGAT
GGCCCTGTGCTGCTGCCCGATAACCACTACCTGTCCACCCAGAGCGCCCTGTCCAAGGACCCCAACGAGA
AGCGCGATCACATGATCTACCTCGAGTTCGTGACCGCCGCCGCCATCACCCACGGCATGGATGAGCTGTA
CAAGTCCGGACTCAGATCTAAGCTGAACCCTCCTGATGAGAGTGGCCCCGGCTGCATGAGCTGCAAGTGT
GTGCTCTCCTGAGAATTCTGCAGTCGACGGTACCGCGGGCCCGGGATCCACCGGATCTAGATAACTGATC
ATAATCAGCCATACCACATTTGTAGAGGTTTTACTTGCTTTAAAAAACCTCCCACACCTCCCCCTGAA
