>Addgene plasmid #57227 | PS-CFP2-Farnesyl-5 | addgene partial sequence | sequence record 114366 | CMV-F 5'-CGCAAATGGGCGGTAGGCGTG-3'
CGTCAGATCCGCTAGCGCTACCGGTCGCCACCATGAGCAAGGGCGCCGAGCTGTTCACCGGCATCGTGCC
CATCCTGATCGAGCTGAATGGCGATGTGAATGGCCACAAGTTCAGCGTGAGCGGCGAGGGCGAGGGCGAT
GCCACCTACGGCAAGCTGACCCTGAAGTTCATCTGCACCACCGGCAAGCTGCCTGTGCCCTGGCCCACCC
TGGTGGCCACCCTGAGCTACGGCGTGCAGTGCTTCTCACGCTACCCCGATCACATGAAGCAGCACGACTT
CTTCAAGAGCGCCATGCCTGAGGGCTACATCCAGGAGCGCACCATCTTCTTCGAGGATGACGGCAACTAC
AAGACGCGCGCCGAGGTGAAGTTCGAGGGCGATACCCTGGTGAGTCGCATCGAGCTGACCGGCACTGATT
TCAAGGAGGATGGCAACATCCTGGGCAATAAGATGGAGTACAACTACAACGCCACCAATGTGTACATCGT
GGCCGACAAGGCCAGGAATGGCATCAAGGTGAACTTCAAGGTCCGCCACAACATCAAGGATGGCAGCGTG
CAGCTGGCCGACCACTACCAGCAGAATACCCCCATCGGCGATGGCCCTGTGCTGCTGCCCGATAACCACT
ACCTGTCCACCCAGAGCGCCCTGTCCAAGGACCCCAACGAGAAGCGCGATCACATGATCTACCTCGAGTT
CGTGACCGCCGCCGCCATCACCCACGGCATGGATGAGCTGTACAAGTCCGGACTCAGATCTAAGCTGAAC
CCTCCTGATGAGAGTGGCCCCGGCTGCATGAGCTGCAAGT
